Addgene plasmid #131938: pDONR221_SLC25A12
Purpose: Gateway entry clone with codon-optimized ORF sequence for subcloning into custom expression vectors
Depositing lab: RESOLUTE Consortium & Giulio Superti-Furga. Depositing organization: CeMM Research Center for Molecular Medicine. Publication: The RESOLUTE consortium: unlocking SLC transporters for drug discovery. Superti-Furga G, Lackner D, Wiedmer T, Ingles-Prieto A, Barbosa B, Girardi E, Goldmann U, Gurtl B, Klavins K, Klimek C, Lindinger S, Lineiro-Retes E, Muller AC, Onstein S, Redinger G, Reil D, Sedlyarov V, Wolf G, Crawford M, Everley R, ... Steppan CM. Nat Rev Drug Discov. 2020 Jul;19(7):429-430. doi: 10.1038/d41573-020-00056-6. PubMed 32265506.
Backbone
  Vector backbone: pDONR221
  Backbone manufacturer: Thermo Fisher Scientific
  Backbone size w/o insert (bp): 2550
  Vector type: Mammalian Expression
Growth in bacteria
  Bacterial resistance: Kanamycin, 50 μg/mL
  Growth temperature: 37°C
  Growth strain: Stbl3
  Copy number: High Copy
Gene/Insert
  Gene/Insert name: SLC25A12 (alt name: Aralar)
  Species: H. sapiens (human)
  Insert size (bp): 2034
  Entrez Gene: SLC25A12 (a.k.a. AGC1, ARALAR, DEE39, EIEE39)
  Cloning method: Gateway Cloning
  Sequencing primers: 5′ M13-fwd; 3′ M13-rev
Terms and licenses: Academic/Nonprofit Terms; Industry Terms
Depositor comments: For more information on the full Resolute plasmid collection, please see www.addgene.org/depositor-collections/re-solute/. Please provide your feedback on this plasmid to the RESOLUTE consortium by filling out their RESOLUTE repository feedback form: https://forms.office.com/Pages/ResponsePage.aspx?id=0e05yklzmkS7rjFGQL4N7z4feCLQvEJAmVcOCM_u885UN1JJRko0Ukg4TVQwNTZLOUxPQVJWT1NHUCQlQCN0PWcu
How to cite: pDONR221_SLC25A12 was a gift from RESOLUTE Consortium & Giulio Superti-Furga (Addgene plasmid # 131938 ; http://n2t.net/addgene:131938 ; RRID:Addgene_131938)
