[The description below was written by a language model from this plasmid's Addgene catalogue record and pLannotate feature annotations shown in this document.]
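Description:
pDONR221_SLC25A12 is a Gateway entry clone built on the pDONR221 backbone, carrying a codon-optimized open reading frame for human SLC25A12 (also known as Aralar or AGC1). It belongs to a large solute carrier (SLC) transporter plasmid collection assembled for drug discovery research. The plasmid is about 4.6 kb and is maintained in E. coli at high copy through a ColE1/pUC-type origin of replication. Selection is by kanamycin, conferred by an aminoglycoside phosphotransferase (KanR) gene.

The 2,034 bp SLC25A12 coding sequence sits between attL1 and attL2 recombination sites. These sites allow the ORF to be moved directionally, by an LR Clonase reaction, into any attR-containing destination vector. SLC25A12 encodes a calcium-binding carrier of the mitochondrial inner membrane that exchanges cytoplasmic glutamate for mitochondrial aspartate. Upstream of the cassette, rrnB T1 and T2 terminators insulate the insert from read-through transcription in bacteria. Short lacI and lacZα fragments are also annotated and appear to be backbone remnants rather than functional genes. A T7 promoter lies just beyond attL2, oriented toward the insert on the antisense strand. M13 forward and reverse primer sites are listed for sequencing across the insert.

Although the catalogue classifies the plasmid as a mammalian expression vector, the annotation shows no eukaryotic promoter or polyadenylation signal. Expression therefore depends on subcloning into a suitable destination vector, which is the stated purpose of the construct. No epitope tags or reporters are annotated, and the record does not state whether the ORF ends with a stop codon.
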