Features (pLannotate 1.2.2; 10 found; start..end, strand, type, name):
    121..213     +  CDS            lacI (fragment): lac repressor; lacI; The lac repressor binds to the lac operator to inhibit transcription in E. coli. This inhibition can be relieved by adding lactose or isopropyl-β-D-thiogalactopyranoside (IPTG).
    268..295     -  terminator     rrnB T2 terminator: transcription terminator T2 from the E. coli rrnB gene
    427..470     +  terminator     rrnB T1 terminator: Escherichia coli rrnB; transcription terminator T1 from the E. coli rrnB gene
    517..553     -  CDS            lacZα (fragment): LacZα fragment of β-galactosidase; lacZ fragment
    569..668     +  protein_bind   attL1: mutant version of attL; recombination site for the Gateway® LR reaction LR Clonase™
    674..2707    +  CDS            SLC25A12: CMC1_HUMAN - Also known as ARALAR1. Experimental evidence at protein level: Swiss-Prot protein existence level 1. Mitochondrial and calcium-binding carrier that catalyzes the calcium-dependent exchange of cytoplasmic glutamate with mitochondrial aspartate across the mitochondrial inner membrane (PubMed:11566871, PubMed:25410934). May have a function in the urea cycle (PubMed:11566871). From Homo sapiens (Human).
   2709..2808    -  protein_bind   attL2: mutant version of attL; recombination site for the Gateway® LR reaction LR Clonase™
   2826..2844    -  promoter       T7 promoter: promoter for bacteriophage T7 RNA polymerase
   2978..3787    +  CDS            KanR: aminoglycoside phosphotransferase; aph(3')-Ia; confers resistance to kanamycin in bacteria or G418 (Geneticin®) in eukaryotes
   3934..4522    +  rep_origin     ori: high-copy-number ColE1/pMB1/pBR322/pUC origin of replication
>Addgene plasmid #131938 | pDONR221_SLC25A12 | addgene full sequence | sequence record 259549 | Addgene NGS Result
CTTTCCTGCGTTATCCCCTGATTCTGTGGATAACCGTATTACCGCCTTTGAGTGAGCTGATACCGCTCGC
CGCAGCCGAACGACCGAGCGCAGCGAGTCAGTGAGCGAGGAAGCGGAAGAGCGCCCAATACGCAAACCGC
CTCTCCCCGCGCGTTGGCCGATTCATTAATGCAGCTGGCACGACAGGTTTCCCGACTGGAAAGCGGGCAG
TGAGCGCAACGCAATTAATACGCGTACCGCTAGCCAGGAAGAGTTTGTAGAAACGCAAAAAGGCCATCCG
TCAGGATGGCCTTCTGCTTAGTTTGATGCCTGGCAGTTTATGGCGGGCGTCCTGCCCGCCACCCTCCGGG
CCGTTGCTTCACAACGTTCAAATCCGCTCCCGGCGGATTTGTCCTACTCAGGAGAGCGTTCACCGACAAA
CAACAGATAAAACGAAAGGCCCAGTCTTCCGACTGAGCCTTTCGTTTTATTTGATGCCTGGCAGTTCCCT
ACTCTCGCGTTAACGCTAGCATGGATGTTTTCCCAGTCACGACGTTGTAAAACGACGGCCAGTCTTAAGC
TCGGGCCCCAAATAATGATTTTATTTTGACTGATAGTGACCTGTTCGTTGCAACACATTGATGAGCAATG
CTTTTTTATAATGCCAACTTTGTACAAAAAAGCAGGCTCCACCATGGCCGTGAAGGTGCAGACCACAAAG
AGGGGCGACCCACACGAGCTGCGCAACATCTTCCTGCAGTACGCCAGCACCGAGGTGGACGGCGAGAGGT
ATATGACACCCGAGGATTTTGTGCAGCGGTACCTGGGCCTGTATAATGATCCCAACTCCAATCCTAAGAT
CGTGCAGCTGCTGGCAGGAGTGGCAGACCAGACCAAGGATGGCCTGATCTCTTACCAGGAGTTCCTGGCC
TTTGAGTCCGTGCTGTGCGCCCCTGACTCTATGTTCATCGTGGCCTTCCAGCTGTTTGATAAGTCCGGCA
ACGGCGAGGTGACCTTTGAGAATGTGAAGGAGATCTTCGGCCAGACAATCATCCACCACCACATCCCCTT
CAACTGGGACTGTGAGTTTATCCGGCTGCACTTCGGCCACAACAGAAAGAAGCACCTGAATTATACCGAG
TTCACACAGTTTCTGCAGGAGCTGCAGCTGGAGCACGCAAGGCAGGCCTTCGCCCTGAAGGATAAGTCTA
AGAGCGGCATGATCAGCGGCCTGGACTTCTCCGATATCATGGTGACCATCAGATCTCACATGCTGACACC
CTTTGTGGAGGAGAATCTGGTGAGCGCCGCAGGAGGATCCATCTCTCACCAGGTGAGCTTCTCCTACTTT
AACGCCTTCAATTCCCTGCTGAACAATATGGAGCTGGTGCGGAAGATCTATTCTACCCTGGCCGGCACAA
GAAAGGACGTGGAGGTGACCAAGGAGGAGTTCGCACAGAGCGCCATCAGATACGGACAGGTGACACCTCT
GGAGATCGACATCCTGTACCAGCTGGCCGATCTGTATAACGCCTCCGGCAGGCTGACCCTGGCAGATATC
GAGAGGATCGCACCACTGGCAGAGGGCGCCCTGCCTTATAATCTGGCAGAGCTGCAGAGGCAGCAGTCCC
CAGGACTGGGCAGACCCATCTGGCTGCAGATCGCAGAGAGCGCCTACCGGTTCACCCTGGGCTCCGTGGC
AGGAGCAGTGGGAGCAACCGCCGTGTATCCCATCGACCTGGTGAAGACAAGGATGCAGAACCAGAGGGGA
TCTGGAAGCGTGGTGGGAGAGCTGATGTACAAGAATTCTTTTGATTGCTTCAAGAAGGTGCTGCGGTACG
AGGGCTTCTTTGGCCTGTATAGAGGCCTGATCCCACAGCTGATCGGAGTGGCACCAGAGAAGGCCATCAA
GCTGACCGTGAACGACTTTGTGAGGGATAAGTTCACACGGAGAGACGGCAGCGTGCCACTGCCAGCAGAG
GTGCTGGCAGGAGGCTGTGCCGGCGGCTCCCAGGTCATCTTCACCAACCCTCTGGAGATCGTGAAGATCA
GGCTGCAGGTGGCAGGAGAGATCACCACAGGACCAAGGGTGTCTGCCCTGAATGTGCTGCGCGACCTGGG
CATCTTCGGCCTGTACAAGGGCGCCAAGGCCTGCTTTCTGCGCGATATCCCTTTTAGCGCCATCTACTTC
CCAGTGTATGCCCACTGTAAGCTGCTGCTGGCAGATGAGAACGGACACGTGGGAGGCCTGAATCTGCTGG
CAGCAGGAGCAATGGCAGGAGTGCCAGCCGCCAGCCTGGTGACCCCTGCCGACGTGATCAAGACAAGGCT
GCAGGTGGCAGCAAGAGCAGGACAGACCACATACTCTGGCGTGATCGATTGCTTCCGGAAGATCCTGAGA
GAGGAGGGCCCAAGCGCCTTTTGGAAGGGAACCGCAGCAAGGGTGTTTCGCAGCTCCCCACAGTTCGGAG
TGACCCTGGTGACATACGAGCTGCTGCAGCGGTGGTTTTATATCGACTTCGGAGGCCTGAAGCCAGCAGG
ATCTGAGCCTACACCAAAGAGCAGGATCGCAGACCTGCCACCTGCAAACCCTGATCACATCGGAGGATAC
AGGCTGGCAACCGCCACATTTGCCGGCATCGAGAATAAGTTCGGCCTGTATCTGCCTAAGTTTAAGTCCC
CATCTGTGGCCGTGGTGCAGCCCAAGGCCGCCGTGGCCGCCACCCAGGACCCAGCTTTCTTGTACAAAGT
TGGCATTATAAGAAAGCATTGCTTATCAATTTGTTGCAACGAACAGGTCACTATCAGTCAAAATAAAATC
ATTATTTGCCATCCAGCTGATATCCCCTATAGTGAGTCGTATTACATGGTCATAGCTGTTTCCTGGCAGC
TCTGGCCCGTGTCTCAAAATCTCTGATGTTACATTGCACAAGATAAAAATATATCATCATGAACAATAAA
ACTGTCTGCTTACATAAACAGTAATACAAGGGGTGTTATGAGCCATATTCAACGGGAAACGTCGAGGCCG
CGATTAAATTCCAACATGGATGCTGATTTATATGGGTATAAATGGGCTCGCGATAATGTCGGGCAATCAG
GTGCGACAATCTATCGCTTGTATGGGAAGCCCGATGCGCCAGAGTTGTTTCTGAAACATGGCAAAGGTAG
CGTTGCCAATGATGTTACAGATGAGATGGTCAGACTAAACTGGCTGACGGAATTTATGCCTCTTCCGACC
ATCAAGCATTTTATCCGTACTCCTGATGATGCATGGTTACTCACCACTGCGATCCCCGGAAAAACAGCAT
TCCAGGTATTAGAAGAATATCCTGATTCAGGTGAAAATATTGTTGATGCGCTGGCAGTGTTCCTGCGCCG
GTTGCATTCGATTCCTGTTTGTAATTGTCCTTTTAACAGCGATCGCGTATTTCGTCTCGCTCAGGCGCAA
TCACGAATGAATAACGGTTTGGTTGATGCGAGTGATTTTGATGACGAGCGTAATGGCTGGCCTGTTGAAC
AAGTCTGGAAAGAAATGCATAAACTTTTGCCATTCTCACCGGATTCAGTCGTCACTCATGGTGATTTCTC
ACTTGATAACCTTATTTTTGACGAGGGGAAATTAATAGGTTGTATTGATGTTGGACGAGTCGGAATCGCA
GACCGATACCAGGATCTTGCCATCCTATGGAACTGCCTCGGTGAGTTTTCTCCTTCATTACAGAAACGGC
TTTTTCAAAAATATGGTATTGATAATCCTGATATGAATAAATTGCAGTTTCATTTGATGCTCGATGAGTT
TTTCTAATCAGAATTGGTTAATTGGTTGTAACACTGGCAGAGCATTACGCTGACTTGACGGGACGGCGCA
AGCTCATGACCAAAATCCCTTAACGTGAGTTACGCGTCGTTCCACTGAGCGTCAGACCCCGTAGAAAAGA
TCAAAGGATCTTCTTGAGATCCTTTTTTTCTGCGCGTAATCTGCTGCTTGCAAACAAAAAAACCACCGCT
ACCAGCGGTGGTTTGTTTGCCGGATCAAGAGCTACCAACTCTTTTTCCGAAGGTAACTGGCTTCAGCAGA
GCGCAGATACCAAATACTGTTCTTCTAGTGTAGCCGTAGTTAGGCCACCACTTCAAGAACTCTGTAGCAC
CGCCTACATACCTCGCTCTGCTAATCCTGTTACCAGTGGCTGCTGCCAGTGGCGATAAGTCGTGTCTTAC
CGGGTTGGACTCAAGACGATAGTTACCGGATAAGGCGCAGCGGTCGGGCTGAACGGGGGGTTCGTGCACA
CAGCCCAGCTTGGAGCGAACGACCTACACCGAACTGAGATACCTACAGCGTGAGCTATGAGAAAGCGCCA
CGCTTCCCGAAGGGAGAAAGGCGGACAGGTATCCGGTAAGCGGCAGGGTCGGAACAGGAGAGCGCACGAG
GGAGCTTCCAGGGGGAAACGCCTGGTATCTTTATAGTCCTGTCGGGTTTCGCCACCTCTGACTTGAGCGT
CGATTTTTGTGATGCTCGTCAGGGGGGCGGAGCCTATGGAAAAACGCCAGCAACGCGGCCTTTTTACGGT
TCCTGGCCTTTTGCTGGCCTTTTGCTCACATGTT
