>Addgene plasmid #131938 | pDONR221_SLC25A12 | depositor partial sequence | sequence record 253276 | Codon-optimized ORF of SLC25A12
ATGGCCGTGAAGGTGCAGACCACAAAGAGGGGCGACCCACACGAGCTGCGCAACATCTTCCTGCAGTACG
CCAGCACCGAGGTGGACGGCGAGAGGTATATGACACCCGAGGATTTTGTGCAGCGGTACCTGGGCCTGTA
TAATGATCCCAACTCCAATCCTAAGATCGTGCAGCTGCTGGCAGGAGTGGCAGACCAGACCAAGGATGGC
CTGATCTCTTACCAGGAGTTCCTGGCCTTTGAGTCCGTGCTGTGCGCCCCTGACTCTATGTTCATCGTGG
CCTTCCAGCTGTTTGATAAGTCCGGCAACGGCGAGGTGACCTTTGAGAATGTGAAGGAGATCTTCGGCCA
GACAATCATCCACCACCACATCCCCTTCAACTGGGACTGTGAGTTTATCCGGCTGCACTTCGGCCACAAC
AGAAAGAAGCACCTGAATTATACCGAGTTCACACAGTTTCTGCAGGAGCTGCAGCTGGAGCACGCAAGGC
AGGCCTTCGCCCTGAAGGATAAGTCTAAGAGCGGCATGATCAGCGGCCTGGACTTCTCCGATATCATGGT
GACCATCAGATCTCACATGCTGACACCCTTTGTGGAGGAGAATCTGGTGAGCGCCGCAGGAGGATCCATC
TCTCACCAGGTGAGCTTCTCCTACTTTAACGCCTTCAATTCCCTGCTGAACAATATGGAGCTGGTGCGGA
AGATCTATTCTACCCTGGCCGGCACAAGAAAGGACGTGGAGGTGACCAAGGAGGAGTTCGCACAGAGCGC
CATCAGATACGGACAGGTGACACCTCTGGAGATCGACATCCTGTACCAGCTGGCCGATCTGTATAACGCC
TCCGGCAGGCTGACCCTGGCAGATATCGAGAGGATCGCACCACTGGCAGAGGGCGCCCTGCCTTATAATC
TGGCAGAGCTGCAGAGGCAGCAGTCCCCAGGACTGGGCAGACCCATCTGGCTGCAGATCGCAGAGAGCGC
CTACCGGTTCACCCTGGGCTCCGTGGCAGGAGCAGTGGGAGCAACCGCCGTGTATCCCATCGACCTGGTG
AAGACAAGGATGCAGAACCAGAGGGGATCTGGAAGCGTGGTGGGAGAGCTGATGTACAAGAATTCTTTTG
ATTGCTTCAAGAAGGTGCTGCGGTACGAGGGCTTCTTTGGCCTGTATAGAGGCCTGATCCCACAGCTGAT
CGGAGTGGCACCAGAGAAGGCCATCAAGCTGACCGTGAACGACTTTGTGAGGGATAAGTTCACACGGAGA
GACGGCAGCGTGCCACTGCCAGCAGAGGTGCTGGCAGGAGGCTGTGCCGGCGGCTCCCAGGTCATCTTCA
CCAACCCTCTGGAGATCGTGAAGATCAGGCTGCAGGTGGCAGGAGAGATCACCACAGGACCAAGGGTGTC
TGCCCTGAATGTGCTGCGCGACCTGGGCATCTTCGGCCTGTACAAGGGCGCCAAGGCCTGCTTTCTGCGC
GATATCCCTTTTAGCGCCATCTACTTCCCAGTGTATGCCCACTGTAAGCTGCTGCTGGCAGATGAGAACG
GACACGTGGGAGGCCTGAATCTGCTGGCAGCAGGAGCAATGGCAGGAGTGCCAGCCGCCAGCCTGGTGAC
CCCTGCCGACGTGATCAAGACAAGGCTGCAGGTGGCAGCAAGAGCAGGACAGACCACATACTCTGGCGTG
ATCGATTGCTTCCGGAAGATCCTGAGAGAGGAGGGCCCAAGCGCCTTTTGGAAGGGAACCGCAGCAAGGG
TGTTTCGCAGCTCCCCACAGTTCGGAGTGACCCTGGTGACATACGAGCTGCTGCAGCGGTGGTTTTATAT
CGACTTCGGAGGCCTGAAGCCAGCAGGATCTGAGCCTACACCAAAGAGCAGGATCGCAGACCTGCCACCT
GCAAACCCTGATCACATCGGAGGATACAGGCTGGCAACCGCCACATTTGCCGGCATCGAGAATAAGTTCG
GCCTGTATCTGCCTAAGTTTAAGTCCCCATCTGTGGCCGTGGTGCAGCCCAAGGCCGCCGTGGCCGCCAC
CCAG
